>Addgene plasmid #205499 | pDRF1-GW Achilles-T2A-mCherry | addgene full sequence | sequence record 407646 | Addgene NGS Result
CAAGCTTCCTGAAACGGAGAAACATAAACAGGCATTGCTGGGATCACCCATACATCACTCTGTTTTGCCT
GACCTTTTCCGGTAATTTGAAAACAAACCCGGTCTCGAAGCGGAGATCCGGCGATAATTACCGCAGAAAT
AAACCCATACACGAGACGTAGAACCAGCCGCACATGGCCGGAGAAACTCCTGCGAGAATTTCGTAAACTC
GCGCGCATTGCATCTGTATTTCCTAATGCGGCACTTCCAGGCCTCGATCGAGACCGTTTATCCATTGCTT
TTTTGTTGTCTTTTTCCCTCGTTCACAGAAAGTCTGAAGAAGCTATAGTAGAACTATGAGCTTTTTTTGT
TTCTGTTTTCCTTTTTTTTTTTTTTACCTCTGTGGAAATTGTTACTCTCACACTCTTTAGTTCGTTTGTT
TGTTTTGTTTATTCCAATTATGACCGGTGACGAAACGTGGTCGATGGTGGGTACCGCTTATGCTCCCCTC
CATTAGTTTCGATTATATAAAAAGGCCAAATATTGTATTATTTTCAAATGTCCTATCATTATCGTCTAAC
ATCTAATTTCTCTTAAATTTTTTCTCTTTCTTTCCTATAACACCAATAGTGAAAATCTTTTTTTCTTCTA
TATCTACAAAAACTTTTTTTTTCTATCAACCTCGTTGATAAATTTTTTCTTTAACAATCGTTAATAATTA
ATTAATTGGAAAATAACCATTTTTTCTCTCTTTTATACACACATTCAAAAGAAAGAAAAAAAATATACCC
CAGCCTCGACTAGTGAATTCGCGGCCATCACAAGTTTGTACAAAAAAGCAGGCTGCTAGCATGGTGAGCA
AGGGCGAGGAGCTGTTCACCGGGGTGGTGCCCATCCTGGTCGAGCTGGACGGCGACGTAAACGGCCACAA
GTTCAGCGTGCGCGGCGAGGGCGAGGGCGATGCCACCATCGGCAAGCTGACCCTGAAGCTGATCTGCACC
ACCGGCAAGCTGCCCGTGCCCTGGCCCACCCTCGTGACCACCCTGGGCTACGGCCTGGCCGTCTTCGCCC
GCTACCCCGACCACATGAAGCAGCACGACTTCTTCAAGTCCGCCATGCCCGAAGGCTACGTCCAGGAGCG
CACCATCTTCTTCAAGGACGACGGCAACTACAAGACCCGCGCCGAGGTGAAGTTCGAGGGCGACACCCTG
GTGAACCGCATCGAGCTGAAGGGCTCCGGCTTCAAGGAGGACGGCAACATCCTGGGGCACAAGCTGGAGT
ACAACTTCAACAGCCACAACGTCTATATCACCGCCGACAAGCAGAAGAACGGCATCAAGGCCAACTTCAA
GATCCGCCACAACATCGAGGACGGCGGCGTGCAGCTCGCCGACCACTACCAGCAGAACACCCCCATCGGC
GACGGCCCCGTGCTGCTGCCCGACAACCACTACCTGAGCTACCAGTCCTTCCTGAGCAAAGACCCCAACG
AGAAGCGCGATCACATGGTCCTGCTGGAGTTCGTGACCGCCGCCGGGATCACTCTCGGCATGGACGAGCT
GTACAAGTCCGGAGAGGGCAGAGGAAGTCTTCTAACATGCGGTGACGTGGAGGAGAATCCCGGCCCTGGG
GATCCACCGGTCGCCACCATGGTGAGCAAGGGCGAGGAGGATAACATGGCCATCATCAAGGAGTTCATGC
GCTTCAAGGTGCACATGGAGGGCTCCGTGAACGGCCACGAGTTCGAGATCGAGGGCGAGGGCGAGGGCCG
CCCCTACGAGGGCACCCAGACCGCCAAGCTGAAGGTGACCAAGGGTGGCCCCCTGCCCTTCGCCTGGGAC
ATCCTGTCCCCTCAGTTCATGTACGGCTCCAAGGCCTACGTGAAGCACCCCGCCGACATCCCCGACTACT
TGAAGCTGTCCTTCCCCGAGGGCTTCAAGTGGGAGCGCGTGATGAACTTCGAGGACGGCGGCGTGGTGAC
CGTGACCCAGGACTCCTCCCTGCAGGACGGCGAGTTCATCTACAAGGTGAAGCTGCGCGGCACCAACTTC
CCCTCCGACGGCCCCGTAATGCAGAAGAAGACCATGGGCTGGGAGGCCTCCTCCGAGCGGATGTACCCCG
AGGACGGCGCCCTGAAGGGCGAGATCAAGCAGAGGCTGAAGCTGAAGGACGGCGGCCACTACGACGCTGA
GGTCAAGACCACCTACAAGGCCAAGAAGCCCGTGCAGCTGCCCGGCGCCTACAACGTCAACATCAAGTTG
GACATCACCTCCCACAACGAGGACTACACCATCGTGGAACAGTACGAACGCGCCGAGGGCCGCCACTCCA
CCGGCGGCATGGACGAGCTGTACAAGTAAAGCGGCCGCACCCAGCTTTCTTGTACAAAGTGGTGTAGTTA
ATTCATGATGGCCGCTGCAGGTCGACCTCGAGGGGGGGCCCGGTACCCAATTCGCCCTATAGTGAGTCGT
ATTACGCGCGGATCCAGCTTTGGACTTCTTCGCCAGAGGTTTGGTCAAGTCTCCAATCAAGGTTGTCGGC
TTGTCTACCTTGCCAGAAATTTACGAAAAGATGGAAAAGGGTCAAATCGTTGGTAGATACGTTGTTGACA
CTTCTAAATAAGCGAATTTCTTATGATTTATGATTTTTATTATTAAATAAGTTATAAAAAAAATAAGTGT
ATACAAATTTTAAAGTGACTCTTAGGTTTTAAAACGAAAATTCTTATTCTTGAGTAACTCTTTCCTGTAG
GTCAGGTTGCTTTCTCAGGTATAGCATGAGGTCGCTCTTATTGACCACACCTCTACCGGCATGCCAATTC
ACTGGCCGTCGTTTTACAACGTCGTGACTGGGAAAACCCTGGCGTTACCCAACTTAATCGCCTTGCAGCA
CATCCCCCTTTCGCCAGCTGGCGTAATAGCGAAGAGGCCCGCACCGATCGCCCTTCCCAACAGTTGCGCA
GCCTGAATGGCGAATGGCGCCTGATGCGGTATTTTCTCCTTACGCATCTGTGCGGTATTTCACACCGCAT
AATCGGATCGTACTTGTTACCCATCATTGAATTTTGAACATCCGAACCTGGAAGTTTTCCCTGAAACAGA
TAGTATATTTGAACCTGTATAATAATATATAGTCTAGCGCTTTACGGAAGACAATGTATGTATTTCGGTT
CCTGGAGAAACTATTGCATCTATTGCATAGGTAATCTTGCACGTCGCATCCCCGGTTCATTTTCTGCGTT
TCCATCTTGCACTTCAATAGCATATCTTTGTTAACGAAGCATCTGTGCTTCATTTTGTAGAACAAAAATG
CAACGCGAGAGCGCTAATTTTTCAAACAAAGAATCTGAGCTGCATTTTTACAGAACAGAAATGCAACGCG
AAAGCGCTATTTTACCAACGAAGAATCTGTGCTTCATTTTTGTAAAACAAAAATGCAACGCGAGAGCGCT
AATTTTTCAAACAAAGAATCTGAGCTGCATTTTTACAGAACAGAAATGCAACGCGAGAGCGCTATTTTAC
CAACAAAGAATCTATACTTCTTTTTTGTTCTACAAAAATGCATCCCGAGAGCGCTATTTTTCTAACAAAG
CATCTTAGATTACTTTTTTTCTCCTTTGTGCGCTCTATAATGCAGTCTCTTGATAACTTTTTGCACTGTA
GGTCCGTTAAGGTTAGAAGAAGGCTACTTTGGTGTCTATTTTCTCTTCCATAAAAAAAGCCTGACTCCAC
TTCCCGCGTTTACTGATTACTAGCGAAGCTGCGGGTGCATTTTTTCAAGATAAAGGCATCCCCGATTATA
TTCTATACCGATGTGGATTGCGCATACTTTGTGAACAGAAAGTGATAGCGTTGATGATTCTTCATTGGTC
AGAAAATTATGAACGGTTTCTTCTATTTTGTCTCTATATACTACGTATAGGAAATGTTTACATTTTCGTA
TTGTTTTCGATTCACTCTATGAATAGTTCTTACTACAATTTTTTTGTCTAAAGAGTAATACTAGAGATAA
ACATAAAAAATGTAGAGGTCGAGTTTAGATGCAAGTTCAAGGAGCGAAAGGTGGATGGGTAGGTTATATA
GGGATATAGCACAGAGATATATAGCAAAGAGATACTTTTGAGCAATGTTTGTGGAAGCGGTATTCGCAAT
ATTTTAGTAGCTCGTTACAGTCCGGTGCGTTTTTGGTTTTTTGAAAGTGCGTCTTCAGAGCGCTTTTGGT
TTTCAAAAGCGCTCTGAAGTTCCTATACTTTCTAGCTAGAGAATAGGAACTTCGGAATAGGAACTTCAAA
GCGTTTCCGAAAACGAGCGCTTCCGAAAATGCAACGCGAGCTGCGCACATACAGCTCACTGTTCACGTCG
CACCTATATCTGCGTGTTGCCTGTATATATATATACATGAGAAGAACGGCATAGTGCGTGTTTATGCTTA
AATGCGTACTTATATGCGTCTATTTATGTAGGATGAAAGGTAGTCTAGTACCTCCTGTGATATTATCCCA
TTCCATGCGGGGTATCGTATGCTTCCTTCAGCACTACCCTTTAGCTGTTCTATATGCTGCCACTCCTCAA
TTGGATTAGTCTCATCCTTCAATGCTATCATTTCCTTTGATATTGGATCGATCCGATGATAAGCTGTCAA
ACATGAGAATTGGGTAATAACTGATATAATTAAATTGAAGCTCTAATTTGTGAGTTTAGTATACATGCAT
TTACTTATAATACAGTTTTTTAGTTTTGCTGGCCGCATCTTCTCAAATATGCTTCCCAGCCTGCTTTTCT
GTAACGTTCACCCTCTACCTTAGCATCCCTTCCCTTTGCAAATAGTCCTCTTCCAACAATAATAATGTCA
GATCCTGTAGAGACCACATCATCCACGGTTCTATACTGTTGACCCAATGCGTCTCCCTTGTCATCTAAAC
CCACACCGGGTGTCATAATCAACCAATCGTAACCTTCATCTCTTCCACCCATGTCTCTTTGAGCAATAAA
GCCGATAACAAAATCTTTGTCGCTCTTCGCAATGTCAACAGTACCCTTAGTATATTCTCCAGTAGATAGG
GAGCCCTTGCATGACAATTCTGCTAACATCAAAAGGCCTCTAGGTTCCTTTGTTACTTCTTCTGCCGCCT
GCTTCAAACCGCTAACAATACCTGGGCCCACCACACCGTGTGCATTCGTAATGTCTGCCCATTCTGCTAT
TCTGTATACACCCGCAGAGTACTGCAATTTGACTGTATTACCAATGTCAGCAAATTTTCTGTCTTCGAAG
AGTAAAAAATTGTACTTGGCGGATAATGCCTTTAGCGGCTTAACTGTGCCCTCCATGGAAAAATCAGTCA
AGATATCCACATGTGTTTTTAGTAAACAAATTTTGGGACCTAATGCTTCAACTAACTCCAGTAATTCCTT
GGTGGTACGAACATCCAATGAAGCACACAAGTTTGTTTGCTTTTCGTGCATGATATTAAATAGCTTGGCA
GCAACAGGACTAGGATGAGTAGCAGCACGTTCCTTATATGTAGCTTTCGACATGATTTATCTTCGTTTCC
TGCATGTTTTTGTTCTGTGCAGTTGGGTTAAGAATACTGGGCAATTTCATGTTTCTTCAACACTACATAT
GCGTATATATACCAATCTAAGTCTGTGCTCCTTCCTTCGTTCTTCCTTCTGTTCGGAGATTACCGAATCA
AAAAAATTTCAAGGAAACCGAAATCAAAAAAAAGAATAAAAAAAAAATGATGAATTGAAAAGCTAATTCT
TGAAGACGAAAGGGCCTCGTGATACGCCTATTTTTATAGGTTAATGTCATGATAATAATGGTTTCTTAGA
CGTCAGGTGGCACTTTTCGGGGAAATGTGCGCGGAACCCCTATTTGTTTATTTTTCTAAATACATTCAAA
TATGTATCCGCTCATGAGACAATAACCCTGATAAATGCTTCAATAATATTGAAAAAGGAAGAGTATGAGT
ATTCAACATTTCCGTGTCGCCCTTATTCCCTTTTTTGCGGCATTTTGCCTTCCTGTTTTTGCTCACCCAG
AAACGCTGGTGAAAGTAAAAGATGCTGAAGATCAGTTGGGTGCACGAGTGGGTTACATCGAACTGGATCT
CAACAGCGGTAAGATCCTTGAGAGTTTTCGCCCCGAAGAACGTTTTCCAATGATGAGCACTTTTAAAGTT
CTGCTATGTGGCGCGGTATTATCCCGTATTGACGCCGGGCAAGAGCAACTCGGTCGCCGCATACACTATT
CTCAGAATGACTTGGTTGAGTACTCACCAGTCACAGAAAAGCATCTTACGGATGGCATGACAGTAAGAGA
ATTATGCAGTGCTGCCATAACCATGAGTGATAACACTGCGGCCAACTTACTTCTGACAACGATCGGAGGA
CCGAAGGAGCTAACCGCTTTTTTGCACAACATGGGGGATCATGTAACTCGCCTTGATCGTTGGGAACCGG
AGCTGAATGAAGCCATACCAAACGACGAGCGTGACACCACGATGCCTGTAGCAATGGCAACAACGTTGCG
CAAACTATTAACTGGCGAACTACTTACTCTAGCTTCCCGGCAACAATTAATAGACTGGATGGAGGCGGAT
AAAGTTGCAGGACCACTTCTGCGCTCGGCCCTTCCGGCTGGCTGGTTTATTGCTGATAAATCTGGAGCCG
GTGAGCGTGGGTCTCGCGGTATCATTGCAGCACTGGGGCCAGATGGTAAGCCCTCCCGTATCGTAGTTAT
CTACACGACGGGGAGTCAGGCAACTATGGATGAACGAAATAGACAGATCGCTGAGATAGGTGCCTCACTG
ATTAAGCATTGGTAACTGTCAGACCAAGTTTACTCATATATACTTTAGATTGATTTAAAACTTCATTTTT
AATTTAAAAGGATCTAGGTGAAGATCCTTTTTGATAATCTCATGACCAAAATCCCTTAACGTGAGTTTTC
GTTCCACTGAGCGTCAGACCCCGTAGAAAAGATCAAAGGATCTTCTTGAGATCCTTTTTTTCTGCGCGTA
ATCTGCTGCTTGCAAACAAAAAAACCACCGCTACCAGCGGTGGTTTGTTTGCCGGATCAAGAGCTACCAA
CTCTTTTTCCGAAGGTAACTGGCTTCAGCAGAGCGCAGATACCAAATACTGTTCTTCTAGTGTAGCCGTA
GTTAGGCCACCACTTCAAGAACTCTGTAGCACCGCCTACATACCTCGCTCTGCTAATCCTGTTACCAGTG
GCTGCTGCCAGTGGCGATAAGTCGTGTCTTACCGGGTTGGACTCAAGACGATAGTTACCGGATAAGGCGC
AGCGGTCGGGCTGAACGGGGGGTTCGTGCACACAGCCCAGCTTGGAGCGAACGACCTACACCGAACTGAG
ATACCTACAGCGTGAGCTATGAGAAAGCGCCACGCTTCCCGAAGGGAGAAAGGCGGACAGGTATCCGGTA
AGCGGCAGGGTCGGAACAGGAGAGCGCACGAGGGAGCTTCCAGGGGGAAACGCCTGGTATCTTTATAGTC
CTGTCGGGTTTCGCCACCTCTGACTTGAGCGTCGATTTTTGTGATGCTCGTCAGGGGGGCGGAGCCTATG
GAAAAACGCCAGCAACGCGGCCTTTTTACGGTTCCTGGCCTTTTGCTGGCCTTTTGCTCACATGTTCTTT
CCTGCGTTATCCCCTGATTCTGTGGATAACCGTATTACCGCCTTTGAGTGAGCTGATACCGCTCGCCGCA
GCCGAACGACCGAGCGCAGCGAGTCAGTGAGCGAGGAAGCGGAAGAGCGCCCAATACGCAAACCGCCTCT
CCCCGCGCGTTGGCCGATTCATTAATGCAGCTGGCACGACAGGTTTCCCGACTGGAAAGCGGGCAGTGAG
CGCAACGCAATTAATGTGAGTTAGCTCACTCATTAGGCACCCCAGGCTTTACACTTTATGCTTCCGGCTC
GTATGTTGTGTGGAATTGTGAGCGGATAACAATTTCACACAGGAAACAGCTATGACCATGATTACGCCAA
GCTTACCGCATCAGGAAATTGTAAGCGTTAATATTTTGTTAAAATTCGCGTTAAATTTTTGTTAAATCAG
CTCATTTTTTAACCAATAGGCCGAAATCGGCAAAATCCCTTATAAATCAAAAGAATAGACCGAGATAGGG
T
[37 nt withheld, positions 8122-8158]
AAAGAACGTGGACTCCAACGTCAAAGG
[49 nt withheld, positions 8186-8234]
T
[91 nt withheld, positions 8236-8326]
G
[124 nt withheld, positions 8328-8451]
CCATTCGC
Features (pLannotate 1.2.2; 26 found; start..end, strand, type, name):
      3..257     -  CDS            BRP1 (fragment): BRP1_YEAST - Protein predicted: Swiss-Prot protein existence level 4. From Saccharomyces cerevisiae (strain ATCC 204508 / S288c) (Baker's yeast).
    359..375     -  promoter       ARG4 promoter (fragment): S. cerevisiae ARG4
    480..563     +  CDS            YG007_YEAST: Protein predicted: Swiss-Prot protein existence level 4. From Saccharomyces cerevisiae (strain ATCC 204508 / S288c) (Baker's yeast).
    800..824     +  protein_bind   attB1: mutant version of attB; recombination site for the Gateway® BP reaction BP Clonase™
    831..1547    +  CDS            Achilles: Achilles is a basic (constitutively fluorescent) fluorescent protein published in 2020, derived from Aequorea victoria.
   1629..2336    +  CDS            mCherry: mCherry is a basic (constitutively fluorescent) red fluorescent protein published in 2004, derived from Discosoma sp.. It is reported to be a very rapidly-maturing monomer with low acid sensitivity.
   2349..2373    -  protein_bind   attB2: mutant version of attB; recombination site for the Gateway® BP reaction BP Clonase™
   2401..2427    +  misc_feature   MCS (fragment): pBluescript multiple cloning site
   2436..2454    -  promoter       T7 promoter: promoter for bacteriophage T7 RNA polymerase
   2455..2598    +  CDS            ADH1 (fragment): ADH1_YEAST - Also known as ADC1. Experimental evidence at protein level: Swiss-Prot protein existence level 1. This isozyme preferentially catalyzes the conversion of primary unbranched alcohols to their corresponding aldehydes. Also shows activity toward secondary alcohols. From Saccharomyces cerevisiae (strain ATCC 204508 / S288c) (Baker's yeast).
   2602..2789    +  terminator     ADH1 terminator: S. cerevisiae ADH1; transcription terminator for the S. cerevisiae alcohol dehydrogenase 1 (ADH1) gene
   2797..2954    +  CDS            lacZα (fragment): LacZα fragment of β-galactosidase; lacZ fragment
   2960..3011    -  misc_feature   bom (fragment): basis of mobility region from pBR322
   3016..3099    +  CDS            RAF1 (fragment): RAF_YEAST - Experimental evidence at transcript level: Swiss-Prot protein existence level 2. Antagonizes transcriptional repression of recombinase FLP by REP1-REP2. May play a role in plasmid partitioning. From Saccharomyces cerevisiae (strain ATCC 204508 / S288c) (Baker's yeast).
   3253..4599    -  rep_origin     2μ ori: yeast 2μ plasmid origin of replication
   4604..4620    -  promoter       tet promoter (fragment): E. coli promoter for tetracycline efflux protein gene
   4710..5513    -  CDS            URA3: orotidine-5'-phosphate decarboxylase, required for uracil biosynthesis; S. cerevisiae URA3; yeast auxotrophic marker, counterselectable with 5-fluoroorotic acid (5-FOA)
   5514..5729    -  promoter       URA3 promoter: S. cerevisiae URA3
   5840..5944    +  promoter       AmpR promoter: bla
   5945..6805    +  CDS            AmpR: β-lactamase; bla; confers resistance to ampicillin, carbenicillin, and related antibiotics
   6976..7564    +  rep_origin     ori: high-copy-number ColE1/pMB1/pBR322/pUC origin of replication
   7747..7839    +  CDS            lacI (fragment): lac repressor; lacI; The lac repressor binds to the lac operator to inhibit transcription in E. coli. This inhibition can be relieved by adding lactose or isopropyl-β-D-thiogalactopyranoside (IPTG).
   7852..7873    +  protein_bind   CAP binding site: CAP binding activates transcription in the presence of cAMP. E. coli catabolite activator protein
   7888..7918    +  promoter       lac promoter: promoter for the E. coli lac operon
   7926..7942    +  protein_bind   lac operator: The lac repressor binds to the lac operator to inhibit transcription in E. coli. This inhibition can be relieved by adding lactose or isopropyl-β-D-thiogalactopyranoside (IPTG). lac repressor encoded by lacI
   8023..8451    -  rep_origin     f1 ori (sequence partly withheld): f1 bacteriophage origin of replication; arrow indicates direction of (+) strand synthesis
