[The description below was written by a language model from this plasmid's Addgene catalogue record and pLannotate feature annotations shown in this document.]
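Description:
pDRF1-GW Achilles-T2A-mCherry is an 8.5 kb yeast expression plasmid built on the pDRF1-GW backbone, an E. coli–Saccharomyces cerevisiae shuttle vector. In bacteria it is maintained at high copy through a ColE1/pUC-type origin and selected with ampicillin via the β-lactamase gene. An f1 origin and remnants of a lac promoter/lacZα cloning region are also carried over from the parental backbone. In yeast, the 2μ origin supports multicopy episomal replication. The URA3 gene, with its own promoter, complements uracil auxotrophy and remains counterselectable with 5-FOA.

The payload is a synthetic bicistronic reading frame flanked by attB1 and attB2 sites, a remnant of the Gateway-compatible design of the backbone, although the record lists restriction cloning with unspecified sites. It encodes Achilles, a fluorescent protein derived from Aequorea victoria, followed by mCherry, a rapidly maturing monomeric red protein from Discosoma. The gap between the two annotated coding regions corresponds to the T2A peptide named in the insert, though it is not annotated itself. A 2A sequence causes ribosomal skipping, so that two separate proteins are produced from one transcript in roughly equal amounts. The cassette ends in the ADH1 terminator. The yeast promoter driving it is not identified in the feature table, which shows only fragmentary matches to yeast sequences upstream of attB1.

This arrangement lets mCherry serve as an internal expression reference against which Achilles fluorescence can be normalised. That use fits the associated study, a side-by-side characterisation of fluorescent proteins in budding yeast.
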