Addgene plasmid #205499: pDRF1-GW Achilles-T2A-mCherry
Purpose: Expression of Achilles-T2A-mCherry in yeast
Depositing lab: Bas Teusink. Depositing organization: Vrije Universiteit Amsterdam. Publication: Side-by-Side Systematic Characterization of Novel FPs in Budding Yeast. Botman D, de Groot DH, Wehrens M, van Rossum K, Yska S, van der Kieft B, Albert V, Minghetti N, Goedhart J, Teusink B. ACS Synth Biol. 2026 Apr 1. doi: 10.1021/acssynbio.5c00676. PubMed 41919951.
Backbone
  Vector backbone: pDRF1-GW
  Vector type: Yeast Expression
Growth in bacteria
  Bacterial resistance: Ampicillin, 100 μg/mL
  Growth temperature: 37°C
  Growth strain: DH5alpha
  Copy number: High Copy
Gene/Insert
  Gene/Insert name: Achilles-T2A-mCherry
  Species: Synthetic
  Cloning method: Restriction Enzyme; 5′ cloning site unknown (unknown if destroyed); 3′ cloning site unknown (unknown if destroyed)
Terms and licenses: Academic/Nonprofit Terms; Industry Terms: Not Available to Industry
How to cite: pDRF1-GW Achilles-T2A-mCherry was a gift from Bas Teusink (Addgene plasmid # 205499 ; http://n2t.net/addgene:205499 ; RRID:Addgene_205499)
